Addgene plasmid #66067: DVK_AE
Purpose: (Empty Backbone) MoClo Destination Vector: (based on pSB1K3) [A:LacZa:E]
Depositing lab: Douglas Densmore. Publication: CIDAR MoClo: Improved MoClo Assembly Standard and New E. coli Part Library Enable Rapid Combinatorial Design for Synthetic and Traditional Biology. Iverson SV, Haddock TL, Beal J, Densmore DM. ACS Synth Biol. 2016 Jan 15;5(1):99-103. doi: 10.1021/acssynbio.5b00124. Epub 2015 Nov 4. PubMed 26479688.
Backbone
  Vector backbone: DVK
  Vector type: Synthetic Biology ; Destination Vector
Growth in bacteria
  Bacterial resistance: Kanamycin, 50 μg/mL
  Growth temperature: 37°C
  Growth strain: DH5alpha
  Copy number: Unknown
Gene/Insert
  Gene/Insert name: None
  Species: Synthetic
  Cloning method: Unknown
Terms and licenses: Academic/Nonprofit Terms; Industry Terms: Not Available to Industry
How to cite: DVK_AE was a gift from Douglas Densmore (Addgene plasmid # 66067)
