[The description below was written by a language model from this plasmid's Addgene catalogue record and pLannotate feature annotations shown in this document.]
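Description:
DVK_AE is an empty MoClo destination vector from the CIDAR MoClo toolkit for E. coli synthetic biology. It is built on the DVK backbone, which derives from the BioBrick plasmid pSB1K3. The sequenced record is about 3.5 kb. The plasmid replicates from a high-copy ColE1/pUC-type origin, although the catalogue lists copy number as unknown. Selection is with kanamycin, through an aph(3')-Ia aminoglycoside phosphotransferase gene. The annotation also detects an IS1 transposable element next to the resistance gene. This may be a remnant of the marker's transposon origin or an insertion, and the record does not say which.

There is no insert. The cloning region instead holds a lacZα dropout cassette, annotated with a CAP binding site, lac promoter, lac operator, a pUC-type multiple cloning site and a lacZα fragment. Short lacI and bom fragments have been carried along with it. The cassette lies between the BioBrick prefix and suffix and is insulated from the backbone by flanking transcription terminators, including a his operon terminator. The "[A:LacZa:E]" notation indicates that the cassette is bounded by the MoClo fusion sites A and E. In Golden Gate style assembly, Type IIS digestion removes lacZα and exposes these two overhangs. Parts or transcription units with matching ends can then be ligated in directionally. The Type IIS sites themselves are not annotated in the feature table.

Loss of lacZα allows blue/white screening in an α-complementing host, so correct assemblies give white colonies. The vector is typically used as the kanamycin-selected recipient for assemblies spanning the A to E fusion sites during hierarchical, combinatorial construction of genetic devices.
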