Features (pLannotate 1.2.2; 14 found; start..end, strand, type, name):
     21..78      +  terminator     his operon terminator: This putative transcriptin terminator from the E. coli his operon has a 2-bp deletion introduced during synthesis. Its efficiency has not been determined.
    273..861     -  rep_origin     ori: high-copy-number ColE1/pMB1/pBR322/pUC origin of replication
   1094..1909    -  CDS            KanR: aminoglycoside phosphotransferase; aph(3')-Ia; confers resistance to kanamycin in bacteria or G418 (Geneticin®) in eukaryotes
   1965..2732    -  mobile_element IS1: prokaryotic transposable element IS1
   2913..2956    -  terminator     bacterial terminator: putative bacterial transcription terminator
   2959..2980    +  misc_feature   BioBrick prefix: BioBrick prefix for parts that do not start with "ATG"
   3007..3065    +  misc_feature   bom (fragment): basis of mobility region from pBR322
   3071..3228    -  CDS            lacZα (fragment): LacZα fragment of β-galactosidase; lacZ fragment
   3225..3281    +  misc_feature   MCS: pUC18/19 multiple cloning site
   3318..3334    -  protein_bind   lac operator: The lac repressor binds to the lac operator to inhibit transcription in E. coli. This inhibition can be relieved by adding lactose or isopropyl-β-D-thiogalactopyranoside (IPTG). lac repressor encoded by lacI
   3342..3372    -  promoter       lac promoter: promoter for the E. coli lac operon
   3387..3408    -  protein_bind   CAP binding site: CAP binding activates transcription in the presence of cAMP. E. coli catabolite activator protein
   3421..3489    -  CDS            lacI (fragment): lac repressor; lacI; The lac repressor binds to the lac operator to inhibit transcription in E. coli. This inhibition can be relieved by adding lactose or isopropyl-β-D-thiogalactopyranoside (IPTG).
   3508..20      +  misc_feature   BioBrick suffix (across the origin): universal suffix for all parts
>Addgene plasmid #66067 | DVK_AE | addgene full sequence | sequence record 429971 | Addgene NGS Result
ACTAGTAGCGGCCGCTGCAGTCCGGCAAAAAAGGGCAAGGTGTCACCACCCTGCCCTTTTTCTTTAAAAC
CGAAAAGATTACTTCGCGTTATGCAGGCTTCCTCGCTCACTGACTCGCTGCGCTCGGTCGTTCGGCTGCG
GCGAGCGGTATCAGCTCACTCAAAGGCGGTAATACGGTTATCCACAGAATCAGGGGATAACGCAGGAAAG
AACATGTGAGCAAAAGGCCAGCAAAAGGCCAGGAACCGTAAAAAGGCCGCGTTGCTGGCGTTTTTCCACA
GGCTCCGCCCCCCTGACGAGCATCACAAAAATCGACGCTCAAGTCAGAGGTGGCGAAACCCGACAGGACT
ATAAAGATACCAGGCGTTTCCCCCTGGAAGCTCCCTCGTGCGCTCTCCTGTTCCGACCCTGCCGCTTACC
GGATACCTGTCCGCCTTTCTCCCTTCGGGAAGCGTGGCGCTTTCTCATAGCTCACGCTGTAGGTATCTCA
GTTCGGTGTAGGTCGTTCGCTCCAAGCTGGGCTGTGTGCACGAACCCCCCGTTCAGCCCGACCGCTGCGC
CTTATCCGGTAACTATCGTCTTGAGTCCAACCCGGTAAGACACGACTTATCGCCACTGGCAGCAGCCACT
GGTAACAGGATTAGCAGAGCGAGGTATGTAGGCGGTGCTACAGAGTTCTTGAAGTGGTGGCCTAACTACG
GCTACACTAGAAGAACAGTATTTGGTATCTGCGCTCTGCTGAAGCCAGTTACCTTCGGAAAAAGAGTTGG
TAGCTCTTGATCCGGCAAACAAACCACCGCTGGTAGCGGTGGTTTTTTTGTTTGCAAGCAGCAGATTACG
CGCAGAAAAAAAGGATCTCAAGAAGATCCTTTGATCTTTTCTACGGGGTCTGACGCTCAGTGGAACGAAA
ACTCACGTTAAGGGATTTTGGTCATGAGATTATCAAAAAGGATCTTCACCTAGATCCTTTTAAATTAAAA
ATGAAGTTTTAAATCAATCTAAAGTATATATGAGTAAACTTGGTCTGACAGCTCGAGTCCCGTCAAGTCA
GCGTAATGCTCTGCCAGTGTTACAACCAATTAACCAATTCTGATTAGAAAAACTCATCGAGCATCAAATG
AAACTGCAATTTATTCATATCAGGATTATCAATACCATATTTTTGAAAAAGCCGTTTCTGTAATGAAGGA
GAAAACTCACCGAGGCAGTTCCATAGGATGGCAAGATCCTGGTATCGGTCTGCGATTCCGACTCGTCCAA
CATCAATACAACCTATTAATTTCCCCTCGTCAAAAATAAGGTTATCAAGTGAGAAATCACCATGAGTGAC
GACTGAATCCGGTGAGAATGGCAAAAGCTTATGCATTTCTTTCCAGACTTGTTCAACAGGCCAGCCATTA
CGCTCGTCATCAAAATCACTCGCATCAACCAAACCGTTATTCATTCGTGATTGCGCCTGAGCGAGACGAA
ATACGCGATCGCTGTTAAAAGGACAATTACAAACAGGAATCGAATGCAACCGGCGCAGGAACACTGCCAG
CGCATCAACAATATTTTCACCTGAATCAGGATATTCTTCTAATACCTGGAATGCTGTTTTCCCGGGGATC
GCAGTGGTGAGTAACCATGCATCATCAGGAGTACGGATAAAATGCTTGATGGTCGGAAGAGGCATAAATT
CCGTCAGCCAGTTTAGTCTGACCATCTCATCTGTAACATCATTGGCAACGCTACCTTTGCCATGTTTCAG
AAACAACTCTGGCGCATCGGGCTTCCCATACAATCGATAGATTGTCGCACCTGATTGCCCGACATTATCG
CGAGCCCATTTATACCCATATAAATCAGCATCCATGTTGGAATTTAATCGCGGCCTGGAGCAAGACGTTT
CCCGTTGAATATGGCTCATAACACCCCTTGTATTACTGTTTATGTAAGCAGACAGTTTTATTGTTCATGA
TGATGGTAATGACTCCAACTTATTGATAGTGTTTTATGTTCAGATAATGCCCGATGACTTTGTCATGCAG
CTCCACCGATTTTGAGAACGACAGCGACTTCCGTCCCAGCCGTGCCAGGTGCTGCCTCAGATTCAGGTTA
TGCCGCTCAATTCGCTGCGTATATCGCTTGCTGATTACGTGCAGCTTTCCCTTCAGGCGGGATTCATACA
GCGGCCAGCCATCCGTCATCCATATCACCACGTCAAAGGGTGACAGCAGGCTCATAAGACGCCCCAGCGT
CGCCATAGTGCGTTCACCGAATACGTGCGCAACAACCGTCTTCCGGAGACTGTCATACGCGTAAAACAGC
CAGCGCTGGCGCGATTTAGCCCCGACATAGCCCCACTGTTCGTCCATTTCCGCGCAGACGATGACGTCAC
TGCCCGGCTGTATGCGCGAGGTTACCGACTGCGGCCTGAGTTTTTTAAGTGACGTAAAATCGTGTTGAGG
CCAACGCCCATAATGCGGGCTGTTGCCCGGCATCCAACGCCATTCATGGCCATATCAATGATTTTCTGGT
GCGTACCGGGTTGAGAAGCGGTGTAAGTGAACTGCAGTTGCCATGTTTTACGGCAGTGAGAGCAGAGATA
GCGCTGATGTCCGGCGGTGCTTTTGCCGTTACGCACCACCCCGTCAGTAGCTGAACAGGAGGGACAGCTG
ATAGAAACAGAAGCCACTGGAGCACCTCAAAAACACCATCATACACTAAATCAGTAAGTTGGCAGCATCA
CCCATGATGATATATTTTTATCTTGTGCAATGTAACATCAGAGATTTTGAGACACAACGTGGCTTTGTTG
AATAAATCGAACTTTTGCTGAGTTGAAGGATCAGCTCGAGTGCCACTTGACGTCTAAGAAACCATTATTA
TCATGACATTAACCTATAAAAATAGGCGTATCACGAGGCAGAATTTCAGATAAAAAAAATCCTTAGCTTT
CGCTAAGGATGATTTCTGGAATTCGCGGCCGCTTCTAGAGACTAGTGGAAGACATGGAGAGAGACCTGCA
CCATATGCGGTGTGAAATACCGCACAGATGCGTAAGGAGAAAATACCGCATCAGGCGCCATTCGCCATTC
AGGCTGCGCAACTGTTGGGAAGGGCGATCGGTGCGGGCCTCTTCGCTATTACGCCAGCTGGCGAAAGGGG
GATGTGCTGCAAGGCGATTAAGTTGGGTAACGCCAGGGTTTTCCCAGTCACGACGTTGTAAAACGACGGC
CAGTGAATTCGAGCTCGGTACCCGGGGATCCTCTAGAGTCGACCTGCAGGCATGCAAGCTTGGCGTAATC
ATGGTCATAGCTGTTTCCTGTGTGAAATTGTTATCCGCTCACAATTCCACACAACATACGAGCCGGAAGC
ATAAAGTGTAAAGCCTGGGGTGCCTAATGAGTGAGCTAACTCACATTAATTGCGTTGCGCTCACTGCCCG
CTTTCCAGTCGGGAAACCTGTCGTGCCAGCTGCATTAATGAATCGGCCAACGCGCGGGGGTCTCTGCTTA
TGTCTTCT
