>Addgene plasmid #66067 | DVK_AE | addgene partial sequence | sequence record 114487 | MoCloR 5'-gccacctgacgtctaagaaacc-3'
ATAGGCGTATCACGAGGCAGAATTTCAGATAAAAAAAATCCTTAGCTTTCGCTAAGGATGATTTCTGGAA
TTCGCGGCCGCTTCTAGAGACTAGTGGAAGACATGGAGAGAGACCTGCACCATATGCGGTGTGAAATACC
GCACAGATGCGTAAGGAGAAAATACCGCATCAGGCGCCATTCGCCATTCAGGCTGCGCAACTGTTGGGAA
GGGCGATCGGTGCGGGCCTCTTCGCTATTACGCCAGCTGGCGAAAGGGGGATGTGCTGCAAGGCGATTAA
GTTGGGTAACGCCAGGGTTTTCCCAGTCACGACGTTGTAAAACGACGGCCAGTGAATTCGAGCTCGGTAC
CCGGGGATCCTCTAGAGTCGACCTGCAGGCATGCAAGCTTGGCGTAATCATGGTCATAGCTGTTTCCTGT
GTGAAATTGTTATCCGCTCACAATTCCACACAACATACGAGCCGGAAGCATAAAGTGTAAAGCCTGGGGT
GCCTAATGAGTGAGCTAACTCACATTAATTGCGTTGCGCTCACTGCCCGCTTTCCAGTCGGGAAACCTGT
CGTGCCAGCTGCATTAATGAATCGGCCAACGCGCGGGGGTCTCTGCTTATGTCTTCTACTAGTAGCGGCC
GCTGCAGTCCGGCAAAAAAGGGCAAGGTGTCACCACCCTGCCCTTTTTCTTTAAAACCGAAAAGATTACT
TCGCGTTATGCAGGCTTCCTCGCTCACTGACTCGCTGCGCTCGGTCGTTCGGCTGCGGCGAGCGGTATCA
GCTCACTCAAAGGCGGTAATACGGTTATCCACAGAATCAGGG
